>Addgene plasmid #204984 | pMB1-E-TelR | addgene full sequence | sequence record 404864 | Addgene NGS Result
AATACGCAAACCGCCTCTCCCCGCGCGTTGGCCGATTCATTAATGCAGCTGGCACGACAGGTTTCCCGAC
TGGAAAGCGGGCAGTGAGCGCAACGCAATTAATGTGAGTTAGCTCACTCATTAGGCACCCCAGGCTTTAC
ACTTTATGCTTCCGGCTCGTATGTTGTGTGGAATTGTGAGCGGATAACAATTTCACACATACTAGAGAAA
GAGGAGAAATACTAGATGGCTTCCTCCGAAGACGTTATCAAAGAGTTCATGCGTTTCAAAGTTCGTATGG
AAGGTTCCGTTAACGGTCACGAGTTCGAAATCGAAGGTGAAGGTGAAGGTCGTCCGTACGAAGGTACCCA
GACCGCTAAACTGAAAGTTACCAAAGGTGGTCCGCTGCCGTTCGCTTGGGACATCCTGTCCCCGCAGTTC
CAGTACGGTTCCAAAGCTTACGTTAAACACCCGGCTGACATCCCGGACTACCTGAAACTGTCCTTCCCGG
AAGGTTTCAAATGGGAACGTGTTATGAACTTCGAAGACGGTGGTGTTGTTACCGTTACCCAGGACTCCTC
CCTGCAAGACGGTGAGTTCATCTACAAAGTTAAACTGCGTGGTACCAACTTCCCGTCCGACGGTCCGGTT
ATGCAGAAAAAAACCATGGGTTGGGAAGCTTCCACCGAACGTATGTACCCGGAAGACGGTGCTCTGAAAG
GTGAAATCAAAATGCGTCTGAAACTGAAAGACGGTGGTCACTACGACGCTGAAGTTAAAACCACCTACAT
GGCTAAAAAACCGGTTCAGCTGCCGGGTGCTTACAAAACCGACATCAAACTGGACATCACCTCCCACAAC
GAAGACTACACCATCGTTGAACAGTACGAACGTGCTGAAGGTCGTCACTCCACCGGTGCTTAATAACGCT
GATAGTGCTAGTGTAGATCGCTACTAGAGCCAGGCATCAAATAAAACGAAAGGCTCAGTCGAAAGACTGG
GCCTTTCGTTTTATCTGTTGTTTGTCGGTGAACGCTCTCTACTAGAGTCACACTGGCTCACCTTCGGGTG
GGCCTTTCTGCGTTTATAGGTCTCATGTTTTAGAGAGACGCTGCAGTTAACAAGTTGCCTGACGCTGTGT
CTTATCCAGTTCATGCGGCAATGCTATCTCTACTTCCTTTGCTAATCTTGCCTCCTGTTTGATGTCACCG
TTCTTTTTTAGTTCGGATTGCTCTACCCGATTCCATAGGGTTTGACGATCTAACATGTCAGGACTTGCCC
CAGTTGGGGCAAAAATTTGGGTGTATTCAATGCCTGTTTTTTTGGTGTAGTCCTGCTCTTTTCCGTACGT
ATCACAGTACAATTTTTCGCCTGCTCGGTATGCTGCACATGCCACGATTGAGCGACCATCTGACCTCGAA
ATGTTCTGCATTTCACAATGGTAAATTGCCATTTTCATCACCTGTTTATTAACAGCCGCCCCAAGTTTTG
GGCGGTTGGGGTGTCGGGGTTTCCCTGACCGTACTTGCAAAATTTGGCGTAGCAAAAATTTTGCGTAAGT
GCGCCCTTCGGGAACTCTGCGAGGCTAAAAGCAAAAGCAAGAGCAATAAGGCTTTGACTTTGTTTTTTGA
TTTTGCTCGCTGCGCTCGGATCTTGATGTAAGTCGAGTTTTTGAAGTAGAACACTTTTCACATTGATGAT
GGTTCATACTTCGGAAAATAGGTTGAGACACAGGCATTAAAAATGGTCAAAAAAACAGCTATGGAATTGG
GTCAAATGCTCGATGAAGAAAAGGAAAAATTGGAACGTCAGGAAAAGGCAAGAAAGGATCTAGCTGACGC
TGTGGTGAAAGGTCGAGAGCAAAAACAGGCAAGGTCAGACGATGCAAAACGCAAGATCCTGATCGGGGCT
TACTTACTGAAGAAACATGATAATGACATCAAGAAACTTGTGGAACAAAACCCCGATTTTATTGGGTACA
TTAGAGAAAATGATAAGCACTTATTTTCATAGGCATTAGTAGTTATAAAAAACCCTCATAAATCGAGGGT
TTCTTTTTTATCTGCATTACTTTTTGAATCAATGTACTTTTTTAGCTTGCTATTTTTCACTGCATACAGC
CGCTTATACTCTTTCTCAATCAATGCGGTCAAAATGGCTTTTTGGCTCTCCCCTGCTGCGCCCACCATGT
CCGCAAGCATATCCGACACACCCTTATCTATAAACACCTCCAAACGTTGACTATCAAGGCTTTTGCGTTT
TTCACGATATGCTTTTTGTCGTTCGGCATTGGTTTTTGGCGGCTCTTTTAGCATGTCCTGTGTTTTCTGA
TCGTTCGGGTCTTTCATGTCTTTAACTCCCATATAGTATATCATAGTTACAGGATAACATTGTTTTTAGT
TACAGGATAACTTTTTATAAAATTTATTTGTAAAAATTTATGCTATCCTGCAACTATTTTTAAATTACAG
GATAACTATTTAACGTTACCCTGTAACTATAGTTATCCTGTAACGCTAAATTAATTACCCTGTAACATAT
ATTTTGTTATCCTGTAACAACTAAATATTGAAATAATACTACCAAAGTTACCCTGTAACGAAAATAACTA
GGTTAAAAAATGATCGGATTTTAACATTTTGCGTTGTTCCAAAAGTTATCAACAGCCTAGAACGTCATAG
GAAGCGATTACAGACACTTTATAGCTATCAGCATGGGAACATAAGGGCAGGATGAAATATGGGTCTTAAA
ACGCAAATGGTGAGGTTTTAGAGGTATTTTTTGAAGATGATTAAGGCGGTTTGTTTTTAAAATTTTTGGC
GGCTCTCAGGCTGCTTACATTTTAACCAGTTCAGTGAAAAGTTCTTTTTCAGCAAATTTCTGTTTAGCAC
CATAGCTAAAACTTGCGTGGAACATATTAAGAATTGACCGAAATGACACAATCTCAATTATATTTTTTTT
GAAAAGTTTTCTTTATCAAATATTTTAAATCATTGATTTATATATAAGTATACATTCATTTTAATAATTA
ATCTTTATTTAACAATGATTTATCTATATTCAATTGTTTAATTATTCTTACTAATATTATCTCTATATCA
ATATTTTTTATTTAAAAACATATGTTTAGTAGTGCTTTTGATTAAAGTACCAGAGGGAGGGAGCAGAGCT
GAATGGGAAATACTCACCCTAGAGCGATTCTTAAAAATCACCCTAAAGTATTCCCATTCGATGTACCGTC
GGTCGGTCGCTTTCGCATCAGGGATGACATCACTGTATCAAGCTGCCACTGTTATGATTACGATTGATAG
CACCGCCTGAACACGCTCATAACCGCCAATTAAATGACTACTCATTGCGTCCGCTACTCTGTTCAGTTCC
CCTAGTAATAGCGTTTTTCCGATGTGTGCTAGCGTCACTGTACCTCATCACCCACACATGGACAGATTGA
GTTACAGACATTGGCTAAATTTTTGGGGTCTATGCTTGACAAAGCGAGTTAAAACCTTAGAATTTAAGAC
AGGTACATTAAGCCCCTGTGGTGAAATCATTAGCGGTCGTCAAACCTTAATGCTTTCGATTGCCGATATG
TCAGTATCGAAGATCTGTACCCCATAAATTACGGTAAAGCCCCAAGCAATTGCAAGGGGCTTTTATCTTT
TTTAACAAAAAAAATTTATAAATCAGGATTTTATAACACTAAATAATCCAAAGTACATGAGTAAGTCATG
ACCACTCCTGCGATGTGTGTAGCACTCTGAGTATCCGTATTATATCAGTGATGTCATATACAACCACATA
ATGCGGATGTATCACTAACTCCCTAGTATCTTTCTGTCTGCCTGTGCGCCCCATCAGTCGATTATCAACA
AGTAAATCTGTCTTTTCTTCAATTAAATCATCAATTTCAATAGCTGCTATAGGGTTGCGTTCTTCAAGAT
AATCATAGATATTTCTACGATCTTGGCGAGCTGTTTCAGTCCACTCAATCTTCATTCTTCGCTGCCAGTT
TCGCCAATGTTGCAGCACGTCTAGCGGCAAACTCTGCCTTTACGTCCTCATGTGGAATCAACTTGCCTGC
ATTGGCTTCATTTAAGCCGATCTGTACCTGCTGCTTGAACCATTTGTCATAGTCTGCGGCTTCCTGTTGC
TTCTTAACAAAGTCACGCATGAAGTCACGGATTAGCTGCGCCCCCGACCGATCAACAGTCTTAGCAAGGC
TTGAAAATTCTTGCTTTAGGTCATGGTCTACCCGAAAGGTAAAAGTCGCTTCTGTCATGTTTTTCACTCC
AATGTGTTACATTTGAATGCTATTGTAACACATTAAAAAGTTAGGTCATTGTCTTTTTTCGGCTTAGGCT
GTTCTTGGTCATAACGTGGTTTAAATGATGGCTGTCGCTCATTCTCAAGTAAAATTTTCCGTTTATTAAC
AGCCTGTTGCATCTGCTCATAGTAAGGCATCAACTGCGGTAAAATATCAGCAAGTGCCTGTCTGTCTTTA
TCCAGGATACGGCTCAATTGCCCGATTTTTTTCAAGTCACGCTCATAGGCTATTCTGTCGCTGATCTGCT
CGTATTTTTGCTTTGAACACCTTATGTACTCTTGCATATCGTTACTTGCCCATGCCTGCGCCTGAAGACG
TGTAAACATGGAAATGTCTGAAGCAACATGGTCGCTGATATGGTCATACTCAGCATCTTTGACATAGCCG
TATTTTGATAAATATCTTTCATAGTCCTGCCGTTTCTTTTTGTCATCTTCCTGTTTTTGTTTAGTTTCTC
TTTCTATCTGCTGTTGTTTTCGTTGCTGTTCCTGTTGCTCCTCTTTTATCTCTCTGTGATAAATGGAAAG
GCTAGATTGATCATTATCCCAACGTGTGAGCATGTCCTCAAAGCCGTAATAATCAGCACTAAACCAACCT
GTTTTCACTTTCACTGGTGGCGGCAGTGGCTCTCCGATCTCCCTTAGCAGTGCTGTAGCTGCTCGTCCCT
CTTTGATCACTTTATCAAGCTGCAAGCGGTCGATATTGTCTTGCAACTGCAGGCTTCCTCGCTCACTGAC
TCGCTGCGCTCGGTCGTTCGGCTGCGGCGAGCGGTATCAGCTCACTCAAAGGCGGTAATACGGTTATCCA
CAGAATCAGGGGATAACGCAGGAAAGAACATGTGAGCAAAAGGCCAGCAAAAGGCCAGGAACCGTAAAAA
GGCCGCGTTGCTGGCGTTTTTCCACAGGCTCCGCCCCCCTGACGAGCATCACAAAAATCGACGCTCAAGT
CAGAGGTGGCGAAACCCGACAGGACTATAAAGATACCAGGCGTTTCCCCCTGGAAGCTCCCTCGTGCGCT
CTCCTGTTCCGACCCTGCCGCTTACCGGATACCTGTCCGCCTTTCTCCCTTCGGGAAGCGTGGCGCTTTC
TCATAGCTCACGCTGTAGGTATCTCAGTTCGGTGTAGGTCGTTCGCTCCAAGCTGGGCTGTGTGCACGAA
CCCCCCGTTCAGCCCGACCGCTGCGCCTTATCCGGTAACTATCGTCTTGAGTCCAACCCGGTAAGACACG
ACTTATCGCCACTGGCAGCAGCCACTGGTAACAGGATTAGCAGAGCGAGGTATGTAGGCGGTGCTACAGA
GTTCTTGAAGTGGTGGCCTAACTACGGCTACACTAGAAGAACAGTATTTGGTATCTGCGCTCTGCTGAAG
CCAGTTACCTTCGGAAAAAGAGTTGGTAGCTCTTGATCCGGCAAACAAACCACCGCTGGTAGCGGTGGTT
TTTTTGTTTGCAAGCAGCAGATTACGCGCAGAAAAAAAGGATCTCAAGAAGATCCTTTGATCTTTTCTAC
GGGGTCTGACGCTCAGTGGAACGAAAACTCACGTTAAGGGATTTTGGTCATGAGATTATCAAAAAGGATC
TTCACCTAGATCCTTTTAAATTAAAAATGAAGTTTTAAATCAATCTAAAGTATATATGAGTAAACTTGGT
CTGACAGTTACCAATGCTTAATCAGTGAGGCACCTATCTCAGCGATCTGTCTATTTCGTTCATCCATAGT
TGCCTGACTCCCCGTCGTGTAGATAACTACGATACGGGAGGGCTTACCATCTGGCCCCAGTGCTGCAATG
ATACCGCGAGAGCCACGCTCACCGGCTCCAGATTTATCAGCAATAAACCAGCCAGCCGGAAGGGCCGAGC
GCAGAAGTGGTCCTGCAACTTTATCCGCCTCCATCCAGTCTATTAATTGTTGCCGGGAAGCTAGAGTAAG
TAGTTCGCCAGTTAATAGTTTGCGCAACGTTGTTGCCATTGCTACAGGCATCGTGGTGTCACGCTCGTCG
TTTGGTATGGCTTCATTCAGCTCCGGTTCCCAACGATCAAGGCGAGTTACATGATCCCCCATGTTGTGCA
AAAAAGCGGTTAGCTCCTTCGGTCCTCCGATCGTTGTCAGAAGTAAGTTGGCCGCAGTGTTATCACTCAT
GGTTATGGCAGCACTGCATAATTCTCTTACTGTCATGCCATCCGTAAGATGCTTTTCTGTGACTGGTGAG
TACTCAACCAAGTCATTCTGAGAATAGTGTATGCGGCGACCGAGTTGCTCTTGCCCGGCGTCAATACGGG
ATAATACCGCGCCACATAGCAGAACTTTAAAAGTGCTCATCATTGGAAAACGTTCTTCGGGGCGAAAACT
CTCAAGGATCTTACCGCTGTTGAGATCCAGTTCGATGTAACCCACTCGTGCACCCAACTGATCTTCAGCA
TCTTTTACTTTCACCAGCGTTTCTGGGTGAGCAAAAACAGGAAGGCAAAATGCCGCAAAAAAGGGAATAA
GGGCGACACGGAAATGTTGAATACTCATACTCTTCCTTTTTCAATATTATTGAAGCATTTATCAGGGTTA
TTGTCTCATGAGCGGATACATATTTGAATGTATTTAGAAAAATAAACAAATAGGGGTTCCGCGCACATTT
CCCCGAAAAGTGCCACCTGACGTCTAAGAAACCATTATTATCATGACATTAACCTATAAAAATAGGCGTA
TCACGAGGCAGAATTTCAGATAAAAAAAATCCTTAGCTTTCGCTAAGGATGATTTCTGGAATTCGCGGCC
GCTTCTAGAAAGTATAGGAACTTCAGAGCGCTTTTGAAGCTGATGTGCTTAAAAACTTACTCAATGGAAT
TAGCTCCTCGAGCAGAAAGTCAAAAGCCTCCGACCGGAGGCTTTTGACTTGAGGGGGATCGATCCCTTAT
GGCTCTGCACCCGGCTCCATCACCAACAGGTCGCGCACGCGCTTCACTCGGTTGCGGATCGACACTGCCA
GCCCAACAAAGCCGGTTGCCGCCGCCGCCAGGATCGCGCCGATGATGCCGGCCACACCGGCCATCGCCCA
CCAGGTCGCCGCCTTCCGGTTCCATTCCTGCTGGTACTGCTTCGCAATGCTGGACCTCGGCTCACCATAG
GCTGACCGCTCGATGGCGTATGCCGCTTCTCCCCTTGGCGTAAAACCCAGCGCCGCAGGCGGCATTGCCA
TGCTGCCCGCCGCTTTCCCGACCACGACGCGCGCACCAGGCTTGCGGTCCAGACCTTCGGCCACGGCGAG
CTGCGCAAGGACATAATCAGCCGCCGACTTGGCTCCACGCGCCTCGATCAGCTCTTGCACTCGCGCGAAA
TCCTTGGCCTCCACGGCCGCCATGAATCGCGCACGCGGCGAAGGCTCCGCAGGGCCGGCGTCGTGATCGC
CGCCGAGAATGCCCTTCACCAAGTTCGACGACACGAAAATCATGCTGACGGCTATCACCATCATGCAGAC
GGATCGCACGAACCCGCAGAACTCACCCCCGAACACGAGCACGGCACCCGCGACCACTATGCCAAGAATG
CCCAAGGTAAAAATTGCCGGCCCCGCCATGAAGTCCGTGAATGCCCCGACGGCCGAAGTGAAGGGCAGGC
CGCCACCCAGGCCGCCGCCCTCACTGCCCGGCACCTGGTCGCTGAATGTCGATGCCAGCACCTGCGGCAC
GTCAATGCTTCCGGGCGTCGCGCTCGGGCTGATCGCCCATCCCGTTACTGCCCCGATCCCGGCAATGGCA
AGGACTGCCAGCGCCGCGATGAGGAAGCGGGTGCCCCGCTTCTTCATCTTCGCGCCTCGGGCCTCCAGGC
CGCCTACCTGGGCGAAAACATCGGTGTTTGTGGCATTCATACGGACTCCTGTTGGGCCAGCTCGCGCACG
GGCTGGCGGGTCAGCTTGGCTTGAAGATCGCCACGCATTGCGGCGATCTGCTTCTCGGCATCCTTGCGCT
TCTGCACGCCTTCCTGCTGGATGCGAATAACGTCCTCGACGGTCTTGATGAGCGTCGTCTGAACCTGCTT
GAGCGTGTCCACGTCGATCACCAGGCGTTGGTTCTCCTTCGCCGTTTCGACGGACGTGCGATGCAGCAGG
GCCGCATTGCGCTTCATCAGGTCGTTGGTGGTGTCGTCGATGGCCGTGGCCAGTTCGACGGCGTTCTTCT
GCTCGTTGAGGCTCAAGGCCAGCATGAATTGCCGCTTCCACGCCGGCACGGTGATTTCGCGGATGGTGTG
GAATTTATCGACCAGCATCTGGTTGTTGGCCTGGATCATGCGGATGGTCGGCAGGCTCTGCATGGCCGAA
TGTTGCAAGGCGATCAGGTCGCCGATGCGCTTGTCCAGGTTGGCAACCATCGCATCGAGGTCGGCCAGCT
CCTGCACGCGGCCAGGGTCGTTCCCGACATTGCCGCGCAGACCCTCGGCCTGCTCGCGCAGCTCGGCAAG
GCGGACCTTGCCGGCCGCGATGTGGACGCCAAGAAGGCGGTGTTCCTCGCGCACGGCTGCGAACATTTCG
TCGAGCGAGGCATTGCGCTGCGCGATGCCTTGCTGGGTGGTCTGCACTTCGCTGACCAGGTGTTCGATCT
GCTCGCGGGTCGTGTCGAAGCGCGCCATGAAGCCCGTCGAACGGACGCGGGAGCGGTCGATCAGCGGGCC
AATCAGGGGCAGGCGGGAACGGTTGTCGGACAAAGGGCCGACGTTCAGGGAACGGGCCTTGGCGACAACC
TGGGTCAGTTTCTCGCCTGCTTCGTCCAGGTCGCTGTTGCGCACCTGGTCCAGCAGGCTATCGGCGTAGC
GGGACGTGTGCTCGGCCACGTCGCGGCCGAACTCGGCAACGGTCTGCGGACTGCCGACCTCGATCCGCTG
CGCGACCGCATGGACTTCCGGCACGTCGCTTTCCTGCAAGCCCAGCTCGCGCAGGGTTGCCGGGGTCATG
TCAAAGGCGACGATAGGGGCCTTGGCGTCGTGCGTCGTTTTCAGTGCGTTCATAGGGTTCTCCCGCCGTG
TTATTGGTTGATGCCTTCCAGGCTCTGCGAAAGGCTCCGCATGAGCGCCTGGTGAGCTTTGGCCGCCTCG
GCGACCATTGCCGGATTCATGTTCTTGGTGGTGATGAGCGCGAGGGTGTGCTGACGCCAGACGGGCACCA
GGACGGATGCCGTTTCAGAGAAGCGGTCCAGCATGTCCACGGCCTGCGCCCGCGTGAGCTTCATCTGAGT
GACGCTCATTTCATGGGACGCCATGAGGGTTGCCAGGTTGGCGAGCTTGCGCGCGAAGCGTTCGCGCGGC
TTGTCGAACTCGATCACGCCGGCCTTGGCCGCGCCGGCCTCGGGGTTCTCGTCCAGGAACTCGCGCCCGG
CTTGAATGTAGGCTCTGAGCCGGTCTACCTCGGCCTCATGCGTATTGAGCATGTCATCCAAGGCGCGCAA
CGTGTCCCGCACGCGCTGCGCTACGCCCTCGGCTTCGTCCAGCAACTGGTCGAGCGTCTTGCGGGCGACC
TGATACCTCACCTGGCGTTCAACCTCACGGCCAAGCATCTTCTCGAACCAGGTAGGCTTTTCCGCGATCT
TGCGGGGGTCCGCGTCGACCAGCTTCGCCACGATCTGGCTGATTTTGTCGGCCAGCGCGGCAACTGCGCC
GTGCTCCATCAGATTCGACAGCTCGTTGAGGGAATCCGCCCCGTCGATGCCGGCCCCGTACTCGCCAATC
GTCGCCGGCGACGCGAAGAGGGCGGGCAAAACCTCCCCCTTCAATCGCGCCATGTTCACGCTTGTTCTTC
CATGGTATATCTCCTTCTTAAAGTTAAACAAAATTATTCGGAACCCAGCATGATATTCCGGAAATACCAA
CTAAGTCAACGGCTGATATCCATTGCTGTTGACAAAGGGAATCAGGGGATCTTGAAGTTCCTATTCCGAA
GTTCCTATTCTCTAGAACGTCTCACTTCCTATAGAGACCC
Features (pLannotate 1.2.2; 19 found; start..end, strand, type, name):
    100..121     +  protein_bind   CAP binding site: CAP binding activates transcription in the presence of cAMP. E. coli catabolite activator protein
    136..166     +  promoter       lac promoter: promoter for the E. coli lac operon
    174..190     +  protein_bind   lac operator: The lac repressor binds to the lac operator to inhibit transcription in E. coli. This inhibition can be relieved by adding lactose or isopropyl-β-D-thiogalactopyranoside (IPTG). lac repressor encoded by lacI
    226..900     +  CDS            mRFP1: mRFP1 is a basic (constitutively fluorescent) red fluorescent protein published in 2002, derived from Discosoma sp.. It is reported to be a somewhat slowly-maturing monomer with low acid sensitivity.
    948..1019    +  terminator     rrnB T1 terminator: transcription terminator T1 from the E. coli rrnB gene
   1035..1062    +  terminator     T7Te terminator: phage T7 early transcription terminator
   5199..5787    -  rep_origin     ori: high-copy-number ColE1/pMB1/pBR322/pUC origin of replication
   5958..6818    -  CDS            AmpR: β-lactamase; bla; confers resistance to ampicillin, carbenicillin, and related antibiotics
   6819..6923    -  promoter       AmpR promoter: bla
   7013..7056    -  terminator     bacterial terminator: putative bacterial transcription terminator
   7059..7078    +  misc_feature   BioBrick prefix: BioBrick prefix for parts that start with "ATG"
   7075..7108    +  rep_origin     2μ ori (fragment): yeast 2μ plasmid origin of replication
   7158..7189    +  terminator     tonB terminator: bidirectional E. coli tonB-P14 transcription terminator
   7210..8160    -  CDS            klaC: KLAC_ECOLX - Also known as telB. Protein predicted: Swiss-Prot protein existence level 4. Belongs to the kla operon, which is associated with cryptic tellurite resistance, and IncW plasmid fertility inhibition. From Escherichia coli.
   8160..9293    -  CDS            klaB: KLAB_ECOLX - Also known as telA. Protein inferred from homology: Swiss-Prot protein existence level 3. Belongs to the kla operon, which is associated with cryptic tellurite resistance, and IncW plasmid fertility inhibition. From Escherichia coli.
   9314..10072   -  CDS            klaA: KLAA_ECOLX - Also known as kilA. Protein predicted: Swiss-Prot protein existence level 4. Belongs to the kla operon, which is associated with cryptic tellurite resistance, and IncW plasmid fertility inhibition. From Escherichia coli.
  10090..10112   -  RBS            RBS: efficient ribosome binding site from bacteriophage T7 gene 10 (Olins and Rangwala, 1989)
  10204..10237   +  protein_bind   FRT (fragment): FLP-mediated recombination occurs in the 8-bp core sequence TCTAGAAA (Turan and Bode, 2011). FLP recombinase from the Saccharomyces cerevisiae 2μ plasmid
  10258..87      +  CDS            lacI (fragment) (across the origin): lac repressor; lacI; The lac repressor binds to the lac operator to inhibit transcription in E. coli. This inhibition can be relieved by adding lactose or isopropyl-β-D-thiogalactopyranoside (IPTG).
