[The description below was written by a language model from this plasmid's Addgene catalogue record and pLannotate feature annotations shown in this document.]
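Description:
pMB1-E-TelR is a Level 1 MoClo (modular Golden Gate-style) assembly plasmid adapted for use in Acinetobacter baumannii. It was built on the pTU1-E-RFP / pSB1A2 backbone and is about 10.3 kb. It works as an E. coli–Acinetobacter shuttle vector. In E. coli it replicates at high copy from a ColE1/pMB1-type origin and is selected with ampicillin through the β-lactamase gene (AmpR) and its own promoter. According to the record, replication elements for Acinetobacter species were added at the PstI site. The automated annotation does not name them, but a roughly 4 kb unannotated stretch lies between the mRFP1 terminators and the ColE1 origin, and that may be where they sit.

The insert position holds an mRFP1 cassette driven by the lac promoter, with a CAP binding site and lac operator, and followed by the rrnB T1 and T7Te terminators. In MoClo acceptor vectors of this kind, the red reporter usually serves as a visual dropout marker that is replaced when parts are assembled. This fits the record's listing of mRFP1 as the selectable marker, although the Type IIS sites are not annotated. A tellurite resistance cassette taken from pMO130-TelR was inserted at the XbaI site. It consists of the kla operon genes klaA (kilA), klaB (telA) and klaC (telB), preceded by a T7 gene 10 ribosome binding site and flanked by short FRT-like fragments, one of which the annotation tool labels as a 2μ origin fragment, and a tonB terminator. The promoter driving the cassette is not annotated. Tellurite offers a non-antibiotic selection for multidrug-resistant A. baumannii strains, where ampicillin and other common markers do not work. The plasmid is related to the AspFlex toolkit for studying gene expression and regulation in this organism, but it is not part of that kit.
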