Addgene plasmid #204984: pMB1-E-TelR
Purpose: Level 1 MoClo plasmid for A. baumannii with additional Tellurite resistance cassette for multi-drug resistance strains
Depositing lab: Veronica Godoy-Carter. Depositing organization: Northeastern University. Publication: AspFlex: Molecular Tools to Study Gene Expression and Regulation in Acinetobacter baumannii. Brychcy M, Kokodynski A, Lloyd D, Godoy VG. ACS Synth Biol. 2023 Aug 16. doi: 10.1021/acssynbio.3c00167. PubMed 37587063.
Backbone
  Vector backbone: pTU1-E-RFP / pSB1A2 (Addgene plasmid # 72944)
  Backbone manufacturer: Paul Freemont Lab / iGem
  Vector type: Bacterial Expression, Synthetic Biology
  Selectable markers: mRFP1
Growth in bacteria
  Bacterial resistance: Ampicillin, 100 μg/mL
  Growth temperature: 37°C
  Growth strain: DH5alpha
  Growth instructions: Use Tellurite for selection in A. baumannii
  Copy number: High Copy
Gene/Insert
  Gene/Insert name: mRFP1
  Species: Synthetic
  Mutation: Added replications elements for Acinetobacter species into the PstI site and Tellurite resistance cassette into XbaI site
  Cloning method: Restriction Enzyme; 5′ cloning site Unknown (unknown if destroyed); 3′ cloning site Unknown (unknown if destroyed)
Resource information
  A portion of this plasmid was derived from a plasmid made by: Original base plasmid was received from Addgene, Tellurite resistance cassette from pMO130-TelR (50799)
Terms and licenses: Academic/Nonprofit Terms; Industry Terms: Not Available to Industry
Depositor comments: This plasmid is related to, but is not included with, the AspFlex Kit (Addgene #1000000217: https://www.addgene.org/kits/godoy-carter-aspflex/)
How to cite: pMB1-E-TelR was a gift from Veronica Godoy-Carter (Addgene plasmid # 204984 ; http://n2t.net/addgene:204984 ; RRID:Addgene_204984)
